>Addgene plasmid #132460 | pCENPBD1.1.0-gDNA | addgene full sequence | sequence record 267023 | Addgene NGS Result
GTTTTAGAGCTAGAAATAGCAAGTTAAAATAAGGCTAGTCCGTTATCAACTTGAAAAAGTGGCACCGAGT
CGGTGCTTTTTTGTTTTAGAGCTAGAAATAGCAAGTTAAAATAAGGCTAGTCCGTTTTTAGCGCGTGCGC
CAATTCTGCAGACAAATGGCTCTAGAGGTACCCGTTACATAACTTACGGTAAATGGCCCGCCTGGCTGAC
CGCCCAACGACCCCCGCCCATTGACGTCAATAGTAACGCCAATAGGGACTTTCCATTGACGTCAATGGGT
GGAGTATTTACGGTAAACTGCCCACTTGGCAGTACATCAAGTGTATCATATGCCAAGTACGCCCCCTATT
GACGTCAATGACGGTAAATGGCCCGCCTGGCATTGTGCCCAGTACATGACCTTATGGGACTTTCCTACTT
GGCAGTACATCTACGTATTAGTCATCGCTATTACCATGGTCGAGGTGAGCCCCACGTTCTGCTTCACTCT
CCCCATCTCCCCCCCCTCCCCACCCCCAATTTTGTATTTATTTATTTTTTAATTATTTTGTGCAGCGATG
GGGGCGGGGGGGGGGGGGGGCGCGCGCCAGGCGGGGCGGGGCGGGGCGAGGGGCGGGGCGGGGCGAGGCG
GAGAGGTGCGGCGGCAGCCAATCAGAGCGGCGCGCTCCGAAAGTTTCCTTTTATGGCGAGGCGGCGGCGG
CGGCGGCCCTATAAAAAGCGAAGCGCGCGGCGGGCGGGAGTCGCTGCGCGCTGCCTTCGCCCCGTGCCCC
GCTCCGCCGCCGCCTCGCGCCGCCCGCCCCGGCTCTGACTGACCGCGTTACTCCCACAGGTGAGCGGGCG
GGACGGCCCTTCTCCTCCGGGCTGTAATTAGCTGAGCAAGAGGTAAGGGTTTAAGGGATGGTTGGTTGGT
GGGGTATTAATGTTTAATTACCTGGAGCACCTGCCTGAAATCACTTTTTTTCAGGTTGGACCGGTGCCAC
CATGGACTATAAGGACCACGACGGAGACTACAAGGATCATGATATTGATTACAAAGACGATGACGATAAG
ATGGCCCCAAAGAAGAAGCGGAAGGTCGGTATCCACGGAGTCCCAGCAGCCGACAAGAAGTACAGCATCG
GCCTGGACATCGGCACCAACTCTGTGGGCTGGGCCGTGATCACCGACGAGTACAAGGTGCCCAGCAAGAA
ATTCAAGGTGCTGGGCAACACCGACCGGCACAGCATCAAGAAGAACCTGATCGGAGCCCTGCTGTTCGAC
AGCGGCGAAACAGCCGAGGCCACCCGGCTGAAGAGAACCGCCAGAAGAAGATACACCAGACGGAAGAACC
GGATCTGCTATCTGCAAGAGATCTTCAGCAACGAGATGGCCAAGGTGGACGACAGCTTCTTCCACAGACT
GGAAGAGTCCTTCCTGGTGGAAGAGGATAAGAAGCACGAGCGGCACCCCATCTTCGGCAACATCGTGGAC
GAGGTGGCCTACCACGAGAAGTACCCCACCATCTACCACCTGAGAAAGAAACTGGTGGACAGCACCGACA
AGGCCGACCTGCGGCTGATCTATCTGGCCCTGGCCCACATGATCAAGTTCCGGGGCCACTTCCTGATCGA
GGGCGACCTGAACCCCGACAACAGCGACGTGGACAAGCTGTTCATCCAGCTGGTGCAGACCTACAACCAG
CTGTTCGAGGAAAACCCCATCAACGCCAGCGGCGTGGACGCCAAGGCCATCCTGTCTGCCAGACTGAGCA
AGAGCAGACGGCTGGAAAATCTGATCGCCCAGCTGCCCGGCGAGAAGAAGAATGGCCTGTTCGGAAACCT
GATTGCCCTGAGCCTGGGCCTGACCCCCAACTTCAAGAGCAACTTCGACCTGGCCGAGGATGCCAAACTG
CAGCTGAGCAAGGACACCTACGACGACGACCTGGACAACCTGCTGGCCCAGATCGGCGACCAGTACGCCG
ACCTGTTTCTGGCCGCCAAGAACCTGTCCGACGCCATCCTGCTGAGCGACATCCTGAGAGTGAACACCGA
GATCACCAAGGCCCCCCTGAGCGCCTCTATGATCAAGAGATACGACGAGCACCACCAGGACCTGACCCTG
CTGAAAGCTCTCGTGCGGCAGCAGCTGCCTGAGAAGTACAAAGAGATTTTCTTCGACCAGAGCAAGAACG
GCTACGCCGGCTACATTGACGGCGGAGCCAGCCAGGAAGAGTTCTACAAGTTCATCAAGCCCATCCTGGA
AAAGATGGACGGCACCGAGGAACTGCTCGTGAAGCTGAACAGAGAGGACCTGCTGCGGAAGCAGCGGACC
TTCGACAACGGCAGCATCCCCCACCAGATCCACCTGGGAGAGCTGCACGCCATTCTGCGGCGGCAGGAAG
ATTTTTACCCATTCCTGAAGGACAACCGGGAAAAGATCGAGAAGATCCTGACCTTCCGCATCCCCTACTA
CGTGGGCCCTCTGGCCAGGGGAAACAGCAGATTCGCCTGGATGACCAGAAAGAGCGAGGAAACCATCACC
CCCTGGAACTTCGAGGAAGTGGTGGACAAGGGCGCTTCCGCCCAGAGCTTCATCGAGCGGATGACCAACT
TCGATAAGAACCTGCCCAACGAGAAGGTGCTGCCCAAGCACAGCCTGCTGTACGAGTACTTCACCGTGTA
TAACGAGCTGACCAAAGTGAAATACGTGACCGAGGGAATGAGAAAGCCCGCCTTCCTGAGCGGCGAGCAG
AAAAAGGCCATCGTGGACCTGCTGTTCAAGACCAACCGGAAAGTGACCGTGAAGCAGCTGAAAGAGGACT
ACTTCAAGAAAATCGAGTGCTTCGACTCCGTGGAAATCTCCGGCGTGGAAGATCGGTTCAACGCCTCCCT
GGGCACATACCACGATCTGCTGAAAATTATCAAGGACAAGGACTTCCTGGACAATGAGGAAAACGAGGAC
ATTCTGGAAGATATCGTGCTGACCCTGACACTGTTTGAGGACAGAGAGATGATCGAGGAACGGCTGAAAA
CCTATGCCCACCTGTTCGACGACAAAGTGATGAAGCAGCTGAAGCGGCGGAGATACACCGGCTGGGGCAG
GCTGAGCCGGAAGCTGATCAACGGCATCCGGGACAAGCAGTCCGGCAAGACAATCCTGGATTTCCTGAAG
TCCGACGGCTTCGCCAACAGAAACTTCATGCAGCTGATCCACGACGACAGCCTGACCTTTAAAGAGGACA
TCCAGAAAGCCCAGGTGTCCGGCCAGGGCGATAGCCTGCACGAGCACATTGCCAATCTGGCCGGCAGCCC
CGCCATTAAGAAGGGCATCCTGCAGACAGTGAAGGTGGTGGACGAGCTCGTGAAAGTGATGGGCCGGCAC
AAGCCCGAGAACATCGTGATCGAAATGGCCAGAGAGAACCAGACCACCCAGAAGGGACAGAAGAACAGCC
GCGAGAGAATGAAGCGGATCGAAGAGGGCATCAAAGAGCTGGGCAGCCAGATCCTGAAAGAACACCCCGT
GGAAAACACCCAGCTGCAGAACGAGAAGCTGTACCTGTACTACCTGCAGAATGGGCGGGATATGTACGTG
GACCAGGAACTGGACATCAACCGGCTGTCCGACTACGATGTGGACCATATCGTGCCTCAGAGCTTTCTGA
AGGACGACTCCATCGACAACAAGGTGCTGACCAGAAGCGACAAGAACCGGGGCAAGAGCGACAACGTGCC
CTCCGAAGAGGTCGTGAAGAAGATGAAGAACTACTGGCGGCAGCTGCTGAACGCCAAGCTGATTACCCAG
AGAAAGTTCGACAATCTGACCAAGGCCGAGAGAGGCGGCCTGAGCGAACTGGATAAGGCCGGCTTCATCA
AGAGACAGCTGGTGGAAACCCGGCAGATCACAAAGCACGTGGCACAGATCCTGGACTCCCGGATGAACAC
TAAGTACGACGAGAATGACAAGCTGATCCGGGAAGTGAAAGTGATCACCCTGAAGTCCAAGCTGGTGTCC
GATTTCCGGAAGGATTTCCAGTTTTACAAAGTGCGCGAGATCAACAACTACCACCACGCCCACGACGCCT
ACCTGAACGCCGTCGTGGGAACCGCCCTGATCAAAAAGTACCCTAAGCTGGAAAGCGAGTTCGTGTACGG
CGACTACAAGGTGTACGACGTGCGGAAGATGATCGCCAAGAGCGAGCAGGAAATCGGCAAGGCTACCGCC
AAGTACTTCTTCTACAGCAACATCATGAACTTTTTCAAGACCGAGATTACCCTGGCCAACGGCGAGATCC
GGAAGCGGCCTCTGATCGAGACAAACGGCGAAACCGGGGAGATCGTGTGGGATAAGGGCCGGGATTTTGC
CACCGTGCGGAAAGTGCTGAGCATGCCCCAAGTGAATATCGTGAAAAAGACCGAGGTGCAGACAGGCGGC
TTCAGCAAAGAGTCTATCCTGCCCAAGAGGAACAGCGATAAGCTGATCGCCAGAAAGAAGGACTGGGACC
CTAAGAAGTACGGCGGCTTCGACAGCCCCACCGTGGCCTATTCTGTGCTGGTGGTGGCCAAAGTGGAAAA
GGGCAAGTCCAAGAAACTGAAGAGTGTGAAAGAGCTGCTGGGGATCACCATCATGGAAAGAAGCAGCTTC
GAGAAGAATCCCATCGACTTTCTGGAAGCCAAGGGCTACAAAGAAGTGAAAAAGGACCTGATCATCAAGC
TGCCTAAGTACTCCCTGTTCGAGCTGGAAAACGGCCGGAAGAGAATGCTGGCCTCTGCCGGCGAACTGCA
GAAGGGAAACGAACTGGCCCTGCCCTCCAAATATGTGAACTTCCTGTACCTGGCCAGCCACTATGAGAAG
CTGAAGGGCTCCCCCGAGGATAATGAGCAGAAACAGCTGTTTGTGGAACAGCACAAGCACTACCTGGACG
AGATCATCGAGCAGATCAGCGAGTTCTCCAAGAGAGTGATCCTGGCCGACGCTAATCTGGACAAAGTGCT
GTCCGCCTACAACAAGCACCGGGATAAGCCCATCAGAGAGCAGGCCGAGAATATCATCCACCTGTTTACC
CTGACCAATCTGGGAGCCCCTGCCGCCTTCAAGTACTTTGACACCACCATCGACCGGAAGAGGTACACCA
GCACCAAAGAGGTGCTGGACGCCACCCTGATCCACCAGAGCATCACCGGCCTGTACGAGACACGGATCGA
CCTGTCTCAGCTGGGAGGCGACAAAAGGCCGGCGGCCACGAAAAAGGCCGGCCAGGCAAAAAAGAAAAAG
TAAGAATTCCTAGAGCTCGCTGATCAGCCTCGACTGTGCCTTCTAGTTGCCAGCCATCTGTTGTTTGCCC
CTCCCCCGTGCCTTCCTTGACCCTGGAAGGTGCCACTCCCACTGTCCTTTCCTAATAAAATGAGGAAATT
GCATCGCATTGTCTGAGTAGGTGTCATTCTATTCTGGGGGGTGGGGTGGGGCAGGACAGCAAGGGGGAGG
ATTGGGAAGAGAATAGCAGGCATGCTGGGGAGCGGCCGCAGGAACCCCTAGTGATGGAGTTGGCCACTCC
CTCTCTGCGCGCTCGCTCGCTCACTGAGGCCGGGCGACCAAAGGTCGCCCGACGCCCGGGCTTTGCCCGG
GCGGCCTCAGTGAGCGAGCGAGCGCGCAGCTGCCTGCAGGGGCGCCTGATGCGGTATTTTCTCCTTACGC
ATCTGTGCGGTATTTCACACCGCATA
[95 nt withheld, positions 5697-5791]
T
[46 nt withheld, positions 5793-5838]
C
[141 nt withheld, positions 5840-5980]
CCTTTGACGTTGGAGTCCACGTTCTTT
[37 nt withheld, positions 6008-6044]
ACTCTATCTCGGGCTATTCTTTTGATTTATAAGGGATTTTGCCGATTTCGGTCTATTGGTTAAAAAATGA
GCTGATTTAACAAAAATTTAACGCGAATTTTAACAAAATATTAACGTTTACAATTTTATGGTGCACTCTC
AGTACAATCTGCTCTGATGCCGCATAGTTAAGCCAGCCCCGACACCCGCCAACACCCGCTGACGCGCCCT
GACGGGCTTGTCTGCTCCCGGCATCCGCTTACAGACAAGCTGTGACCGTCTCCGGGAGCTGCATGTGTCA
GAGGTTTTCACCGTCATCACCGAAACGCGCGAGACGAAAGGGCCTCGTGATACGCCTATTTTTATAGGTT
AATGTCATGATAATAATGGTTTCTTAGACGTCAGGTGGCACTTTTCGGGGAAATGTGCGCGGAACCCCTA
TTTGTTTATTTTTCTAAATACATTCAAATATGTATCCGCTCATGAGACAATAACCCTGATAAATGCTTCA
ATAATATTGAAAAAGGAAGAGTATGAGTATTCAACATTTCCGTGTCGCCCTTATTCCCTTTTTTGCGGCA
TTTTGCCTTCCTGTTTTTGCTCACCCAGAAACGCTGGTGAAAGTAAAAGATGCTGAAGATCAGTTGGGTG
CACGAGTGGGTTACATCGAACTGGATCTCAACAGCGGTAAGATCCTTGAGAGTTTTCGCCCCGAAGAACG
TTTTCCAATGATGAGCACTTTTAAAGTTCTGCTATGTGGCGCGGTATTATCCCGTATTGACGCCGGGCAA
GAGCAACTCGGTCGCCGCATACACTATTCTCAGAATGACTTGGTTGAGTACTCACCAGTCACAGAAAAGC
ATCTTACGGATGGCATGACAGTAAGAGAATTATGCAGTGCTGCCATAACCATGAGTGATAACACTGCGGC
CAACTTACTTCTGACAACGATCGGAGGACCGAAGGAGCTAACCGCTTTTTTGCACAACATGGGGGATCAT
GTAACTCGCCTTGATCGTTGGGAACCGGAGCTGAATGAAGCCATACCAAACGACGAGCGTGACACCACGA
TGCCTGTAGCAATGGCAACAACGTTGCGCAAACTATTAACTGGCGAACTACTTACTCTAGCTTCCCGGCA
ACAATTAATAGACTGGATGGAGGCGGATAAAGTTGCAGGACCACTTCTGCGCTCGGCCCTTCCGGCTGGC
TGGTTTATTGCTGATAAATCTGGAGCCGGTGAGCGTGGAAGCCGCGGTATCATTGCAGCACTGGGGCCAG
ATGGTAAGCCCTCCCGTATCGTAGTTATCTACACGACGGGGAGTCAGGCAACTATGGATGAACGAAATAG
ACAGATCGCTGAGATAGGTGCCTCACTGATTAAGCATTGGTAACTGTCAGACCAAGTTTACTCATATATA
CTTTAGATTGATTTAAAACTTCATTTTTAATTTAAAAGGATCTAGGTGAAGATCCTTTTTGATAATCTCA
TGACCAAAATCCCTTAACGTGAGTTTTCGTTCCACTGAGCGTCAGACCCCGTAGAAAAGATCAAAGGATC
TTCTTGAGATCCTTTTTTTCTGCGCGTAATCTGCTGCTTGCAAACAAAAAAACCACCGCTACCAGCGGTG
GTTTGTTTGCCGGATCAAGAGCTACCAACTCTTTTTCCGAAGGTAACTGGCTTCAGCAGAGCGCAGATAC
CAAATACTGTTCTTCTAGTGTAGCCGTAGTTAGGCCACCACTTCAAGAACTCTGTAGCACCGCCTACATA
CCTCGCTCTGCTAATCCTGTTACCAGTGGCTGCTGCCAGTGGCGATAAGTCGTGTCTTACCGGGTTGGAC
TCAAGACGATAGTTACCGGATAAGGCGCAGCGGTCGGGCTGAACGGGGGGTTCGTGCACACAGCCCAGCT
TGGAGCGAACGACCTACACCGAACTGAGATACCTACAGCGTGAGCTATGAGAAAGCGCCACGCTTCCCGA
AGGGAGAAAGGCGGACAGGTATCCGGTAAGCGGCAGGGTCGGAACAGGAGAGCGCACGAGGGAGCTTCCA
GGGGGAAACGCCTGGTATCTTTATAGTCCTGTCGGGTTTCGCCACCTCTGACTTGAGCGTCGATTTTTGT
GATGCTCGTCAGGGGGGCGGAGCCTATGGAAAAACGCCAGCAACGCGGCCTTTTTACGGTTCCTGGCCTT
TTGCTGGCCTTTTGCTCACATGTGAGGGCCTATTTCCCATGATTCCTTCATATTTGCATATACGATACAA
GGCTGTTAGAGAGATAATTGGAATTAATTTGACTGTAAACACAAAGATATTAGTACAAAATACGTGACGT
AGAAAGTAATAATTTCTTGGGTAGTTTGCAGTTTTAAAATTATGTTTTAAAATGGACTATCATATGCTTA
CCGTAACTTGAAAGTATTTCGATTTCTTGGCTTTATATATCTTGTGGAAAGGACGAAACACCGTAGATGA
GACGAGACTTGAT
Features (pLannotate 1.2.2; 18 found; start..end, strand, type, name):
      1..76      +  misc_RNA       gRNA scaffold: guide RNA scaffold for the Streptococcus pyogenes CRISPR/Cas9 system
     83..126     +  misc_RNA       gRNA scaffold (fragment): guide RNA scaffold for the Streptococcus pyogenes CRISPR/Cas9 system
    173..458     +  enhancer       CMV enhancer: human cytomegalovirus immediate early enhancer; contains an 18-bp deletion relative to the standard CMV enhancer
    460..736     +  promoter       chicken β-actin promoter: No description available
    737..964     +  intron         hybrid intron: hybrid between chicken β-actin (CBA) and minute virus of mice (MMV) introns (Gray et al., 2011)
   1102..2703    +  CDS            Cas9(N): N-terminal portion of Streptococcus pyogenes Cas9 (Zetsche et al., 2015)
   2704..5202    +  CDS            Cas9(C): C-terminal portion of Streptococcus pyogenes Cas9 (Zetsche et al., 2015)
   5203..5250    +  CDS            nucleoplasmin NLS: bipartite nuclear localization signal from nucleoplasmin
   5284..5395    +  polyA_signal   bGH poly(A) signal: bovine growth hormone polyadenylation signal
   5500..5640    +  repeat_region  AAV2 ITR: inverted terminal repeat of adeno-associated virus serotype 2 inverted
   5645..5696    -  misc_feature   bom (fragment): basis of mobility region from pBR322
   5715..6170    +  rep_origin     f1 ori (sequence partly withheld): f1 bacteriophage origin of replication; arrow indicates direction of (+) strand synthesis
   6171..6220    -  misc_feature   bom (fragment): basis of mobility region from pBR322
   6322..6357    -  CDS            rop (fragment): Rop protein, which maintains plasmids at low copy number; rop
   6452..6556    +  promoter       AmpR promoter: bla
   6557..7417    +  CDS            AmpR: β-lactamase; bla; confers resistance to ampicillin, carbenicillin, and related antibiotics
   7588..8176    +  rep_origin     ori: high-copy-number ColE1/pMB1/pBR322/pUC origin of replication
   8238..8478    +  promoter       U6 promoter: RNA polymerase III promoter for human U6 snRNA
