[The description below was written by a language model from this plasmid's Addgene catalogue record and pLannotate feature annotations shown in this document.]
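Description:
pCENPBD1.1.0-gDNA is a CRISPR/Cas9 expression plasmid built on the pX330 backbone and intended for transfection into human cells. It delivers both a single guide RNA and Streptococcus pyogenes Cas9 from one vector. It is propagated in E. coli as a high-copy plasmid through a ColE1/pUC-type origin and selected with ampicillin via the β-lactamase gene. An f1 phage origin is also present. A single AAV2 ITR and short bom and rop fragments are annotated in the backbone. These appear to be backbone remnants rather than functional parts of the design, since one ITR would not support AAV packaging.

The payload consists of two expression units. A human U6 RNA polymerase III promoter drives a guide RNA whose 20-nt spacer targets the human CENPBD1 gene. The spacer was inserted between the two BbsI sites of pX330, which were destroyed during cloning, and it is joined to the S. pyogenes gRNA scaffold. Because the sequence record is circular and begins at the scaffold, the U6 promoter appears at the end of the feature table. The PAM listed with the guide in the record is genomic and is not part of the plasmid. The second unit uses a hybrid CMV enhancer/chicken β-actin promoter with a hybrid intron to express Cas9. The annotation splits Cas9 into contiguous N- and C-terminal segments that together form the full coding sequence, followed by a nucleoplasmin nuclear localisation signal and a bGH polyadenylation signal.

The stated purpose is to create GFP fusion proteins. No GFP sequence or homology arms are annotated, so the plasmid evidently supplies only the targeted cut at CENPBD1. The GFP sequence would presumably come from a separate donor template, which the record does not describe.
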