Addgene plasmid #132460: pCENPBD1.1.0-gDNA
Purpose: CRISPR/Cas9 plasmid to create GFP fusion proteins
Depositing lab: Kevin White. Depositing organization: University of Chicago.
Backbone
  Vector backbone: pX330
  Backbone manufacturer: addgene ID: 42230
  Vector type: CRISPR
Growth in bacteria
  Bacterial resistance: Ampicillin, 100 μg/mL
  Growth temperature: 37°C
  Growth strain: DH5alpha
  Copy number: High Copy
Gene/Insert
  Gene/Insert name: CENPBD1
  gRNA/shRNA sequence: TAGATGAGACGAGACTTGAT TGG
  Species: H. sapiens (human)
  Entrez Gene: CENPBD1
  Cloning method: Restriction Enzyme; 5′ cloning site BbsI (destroyed during cloning); 3′ cloning site BbsI (destroyed during cloning)
Terms and licenses: Academic/Nonprofit Terms; Industry Terms: Not Available to Industry
Depositor comments: gRNA sequence also includes uncloned PAM after the space
How to cite: pCENPBD1.1.0-gDNA was a gift from Kevin White (Addgene plasmid # 132460 ; http://n2t.net/addgene:132460 ; RRID:Addgene_132460)
